>Addgene plasmid #18558 | T4 Lysozyme K124G | addgene partial sequence | sequence record 24344 | 3primeUP
TACGAAAAGCCCGCTCATTAGGCGGGCTCAGATCTGCTCATGTTTGACAGCTTATCATCGATAAGCTTCG
GCAATAAATTCTTGATATGTTTTCATATGTTTCCTTTAAATATTTTAATTAGTAATTGTCTATTCAAGTA
ATTGTGAATATACTATCACAATTCCAAGAGAAAGTAAACAGCTTTATAGATTTTTATACGCGTCCCAAGT
GCCAGTTCTAAACGTTGTAATGACTCGTTTTGCGCGATTAGGTGTTTGATTATACCATCTACTTTTAGCT
AAGTTAACTGCTGCTTCATCCCAGCGTCCTTGTTGAAGCATACGTAAAGAGTTAGTAAATCCTGCCACAC
CGGTTTCTCCCATTTGGAAAACCATATTAATCAATGCACAGCGACGAACCGCATCAAGAGAATCATAAAC
CGGTTTTAATTTAGCATTTCTCAGAATTCCGCGAACAGCAGCATCAACATCCTGATTAAAGAGTTTTTCA
GCCTCATCTTTTGTAATTACACCATTGCAATTACGCCCAATAGCTTTATCTAATTCAGATTTAGCAGCAT
TAAGTGATGGACTTTTTGTAAGCAAATGACCGATGCCAATAGTGTAATAGCCTTCTGTGTCTTTATAGAT
TTTAAGTCTAAGACCTTCATCTATACGTAACATTTCAAATATATTCATAATACCTCCTAAGCATCGATGG
ATCCTGTTTCCTGTGTGAAATTGTTATCCGCTCACANTTCCACACATTATACGAGCCGATGATTAATTGT
CAACAGGGGGATGGGGAGTAAGCTGATCCTGTTCCNGGTGAATGTATCGCTCNCATCC
