[The description below was written by a language model from this plasmid's Addgene catalogue record.]
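Description:
T4 Lysozyme K124G is a bacterial expression plasmid built on the pHS1403 backbone (about 5 kb without insert) that carries the bacteriophage T4 lysozyme gene (gene e) with a single amino-acid substitution, lysine 124 to glycine. It is maintained in E. coli as a high-copy plasmid under ampicillin selection. The record does not name the origin of replication, nor the promoter or other regulatory elements that drive expression from this backbone, and no feature table is provided.

The insert of roughly 600 bp was placed between BamHI and HindIII sites, both of which remain intact, so the coding segment can be excised or transferred as a cassette. According to the depositor's notes, the BamHI site lies 27 bp from the start codon and the HindIII site 115 bp from the stop codon, meaning the fragment includes short flanking untranslated regions around the lysozyme open reading frame. No fusion tags, reporters or additional selectable markers are listed.

T4 lysozyme is a small phage-encoded enzyme that degrades the bacterial cell wall, and it is widely used as a model protein for examining how point mutations affect folding, stability and structure. The record does not state a specific purpose for this construct. A single-site variant in a bacterial expression vector would be suited to producing the mutant protein in E. coli for comparison with the wild-type enzyme or other substitutions. An alternative insert name is listed as "1124G", which appears to refer to the same position-124 variant.
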