Addgene plasmid #18558: T4 Lysozyme K124G
Depositing lab: Brian Matthews. Depositing organization: University of Oregon.
Backbone
  Vector backbone: pHS1403
  Backbone size w/o insert (bp): 5000
  Vector type: Bacterial Expression
Growth in bacteria
  Bacterial resistance: Ampicillin, 100 μg/mL
  Growth temperature: 37°C
  Growth strain: DH5alpha
  Copy number: High Copy
Gene/Insert
  Gene/Insert name: T4 Lysozyme (alt name: 1124G)
  Species: Bacteriophage T4
  Insert size (bp): 600
  Mutation: K124G
  GenBank ID: NP_049736
  Entrez Gene: e (a.k.a. T4p123)
  Cloning method: Restriction Enzyme; 5′ cloning site BamHI (not destroyed); 3′ cloning site HindIII (not destroyed)
  Sequencing primers: 5′ na; 3′ GGCGTATCACGAGGCCC
Terms and licenses: Academic/Nonprofit Terms; Industry Terms: Not Available to Industry
Depositor comments: The BamHI site is 27 bp from the ATG and the HindIII site is 115 bp from the stop.
How to cite: T4 Lysozyme K124G was a gift from Brian Matthews (Addgene plasmid # 18558 ; http://n2t.net/addgene:18558 ; RRID:Addgene_18558)
